Addgene plasmid #114423: 2xsspB-mSc-sspB
Purpose: Translocating to iLID domain
Depositing lab: Dorus Gadella. Depositing organization: University of Amsterdam. Publication: Increasing spatial resolution of photoregulated GTPases through immobilized peripheral membrane proteins. Van Geel O, Hartsuiker R, Gadella TWJ. Small GTPases. 2018 Sep 5:1-10. doi: 10.1080/21541248.2018.1507411. PubMed 30182785.
Backbone
  Vector backbone: pClontech-N1
  Vector type: Mammalian Expression
Growth in bacteria
  Bacterial resistance: Kanamycin, 50 μg/mL
  Growth temperature: 37°C
  Growth strain: DH5alpha
  Copy number: High Copy
Gene/Insert
  Gene/Insert name: iLID domain
  Species: Synthetic
  Promoter: CMV
  Tag / fusion protein: mScarlet (N terminal on backbone)
  Cloning method: Restriction Enzyme; 5′ cloning site unknown (unknown if destroyed)
Terms and licenses: Academic/Nonprofit Terms; Industry Terms: Not Available to Industry
How to cite: 2xsspB-mSc-sspB was a gift from Dorus Gadella (Addgene plasmid # 114423 ; http://n2t.net/addgene:114423 ; RRID:Addgene_114423)
