[The description below was written by a language model from this plasmid's Addgene catalogue record and pLannotate feature annotations shown in this document.]
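Description:
2xsspB-mSc-sspB is a mammalian expression plasmid built on a Clontech N1-type backbone. It encodes a red fluorescent fusion protein designed to translocate to an iLID domain. Downstream of the CMV enhancer and immediate-early promoter, both annotated sequence records (the depositor's and the repository's sequencing result, each 5,954 nt and differing only in where numbering starts) show two tandem sspB-derived coding segments. These are followed by mScarlet and then a third sspB segment, each unit separated by short remnants of the multiple cloning site. An SV40 poly(A) signal terminates the transcript. A short fragment matching SV40 large T antigen lies between the last sspB copy and the poly(A) signal, and the record does not explain its role.

The catalogue lists the insert as "iLID domain", but no iLID (LOV2-SsrA) module is annotated. The name, the stated purpose and the features all indicate that the plasmid carries the SspB binding partner in three copies, not iLID itself. In the iLID optogenetic system, blue light exposes an SsrA peptide that SspB binds, so this construct would act as the cytosolic, mScarlet-labelled component recruited to wherever an iLID fusion is anchored. The associated publication concerns improving the spatial resolution of photoregulated GTPases, which fits use as a light-recruitment reporter.

The plasmid is propagated in E. coli through a high-copy ColE1/pUC-type origin and selected with kanamycin. The Tn5 NeoR/KanR gene is driven by both a bacterial bla promoter and the SV40 early promoter and ends in an HSV TK poly(A) signal, so it can also provide G418 selection in mammalian cells. An f1 origin is also present.
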