Features (pLannotate 1.2.2; 20 found; start..end, strand, type, name):
     61..364     +  enhancer       CMV enhancer: human cytomegalovirus immediate early enhancer
    365..568     +  promoter       CMV promoter: human cytomegalovirus (CMV) immediate early promoter
    609..665     +  misc_feature   MCS: multiple cloning site
    669..697     +  misc_feature   MCS (fragment): multiple cloning site
    741..1076    +  CDS            sspB (fragment): SSPB_HAEIN - Experimental evidence at protein level: Swiss-Prot protein existence level 1. Also stimulates degradation of the N-terminus of RseA (residues 1-108, alone or in complex with sigma-E) by ClpX-ClpP in a non-ssrA-mediated fashion. From Haemophilus influenzae (strain ATCC 51907 / DSM 11121 / KW20 / Rd).
   1089..1117    +  misc_feature   MCS (fragment): multiple cloning site
   1161..1496    +  CDS            sspB (fragment): SSPB_HAEIN - Experimental evidence at protein level: Swiss-Prot protein existence level 1. Also stimulates degradation of the N-terminus of RseA (residues 1-108, alone or in complex with sigma-E) by ClpX-ClpP in a non-ssrA-mediated fashion. From Haemophilus influenzae (strain ATCC 51907 / DSM 11121 / KW20 / Rd).
   1509..2204    +  CDS            mScarlet: mScarlet is a basic (constitutively fluorescent) red fluorescent protein published in 2016, derived from synthetic construct. It has moderate acid sensitivity.
   2205..2233    +  misc_feature   MCS (fragment): multiple cloning site
   2277..2606    +  CDS            sspB (fragment): SSPB_HAEIN - Experimental evidence at protein level: Swiss-Prot protein existence level 1. Also stimulates degradation of the N-terminus of RseA (residues 1-108, alone or in complex with sigma-E) by ClpX-ClpP in a non-ssrA-mediated fashion. From Haemophilus influenzae (strain ATCC 51907 / DSM 11121 / KW20 / Rd).
   2636..2719    +  CDS            large T antigen (fragment): large T antigen from SV40 (simian virus 40)
   2742..2863    +  polyA_signal   SV40 poly(A) signal: SV40 polyadenylation signal
   2897..3325    -  rep_origin     f1 ori (sequence partly withheld): f1 bacteriophage origin of replication; arrow indicates direction of (+) strand synthesis
   3352..3456    +  promoter       AmpR promoter: bla
   3458..3815    +  promoter       SV40 promoter: SV40 enhancer and early promoter
   3850..4644    +  CDS            NeoR/KanR: aminoglycoside phosphotransferase from Tn5; aph(3')-II (or nptII); confers resistance to neomycin, kanamycin, and G418 (Geneticin®)
   4665..4817    +  CDS            ble (fragment): BLE_KLEPN - Experimental evidence at protein level: Swiss-Prot protein existence level 1. Binding protein with a strong affinity to the bleomycin family of antibiotics. Binds to CL990; an antimitotic-antibiotic compound. From Klebsiella pneumoniae.
   4876..4923    +  polyA_signal   HSV TK poly(A) signal: herpes simplex virus thymidine kinase polyadenylation signal (Cole and Stacy, 1985)
   5014..5030    -  polyA_signal   bGH poly(A) signal (fragment): bovine growth hormone polyadenylation signal
   5252..5840    +  rep_origin     ori: high-copy-number ColE1/pMB1/pBR322/pUC origin of replication
>Addgene plasmid #114423 | 2xsspB-mSc-sspB | depositor full sequence | sequence record 215997 | Full Sequence
TAGTTATTAATAGTAATCAATTACGGGGTCATTAGTTCATAGCCCATATATGGAGTTCCGCGTTACATAA
CTTACGGTAAATGGCCCGCCTGGCTGACCGCCCAACGACCCCCGCCCATTGACGTCAATAATGACGTATG
TTCCCATAGTAACGCCAATAGGGACTTTCCATTGACGTCAATGGGTGGAGTATTTACGGTAAACTGCCCA
CTTGGCAGTACATCAAGTGTATCATATGCCAAGTACGCCCCCTATTGACGTCAATGACGGTAAATGGCCC
GCCTGGCATTATGCCCAGTACATGACCTTATGGGACTTTCCTACTTGGCAGTACATCTACGTATTAGTCA
TCGCTATTACCATGGTGATGCGGTTTTGGCAGTACATCAATGGGCGTGGATAGCGGTTTGACTCACGGGG
ATTTCCAAGTCTCCACCCCATTGACGTCAATGGGAGTTTGTTTTGGCACCAAAATCAACGGGACTTTCCA
AAATGTCGTAACAACTCCGCCCCATTGACGCAAATGGGCGGTAGGCGTGTACGGTGGGAGGTCTATATAA
GCAGAGCTGGTTTAGTGAACCGTCAGATCCGCTAGCGCTACCGGACTCAGATCTCGAGCTCAAGCTTCGA
ATTCTGCAGTCGACGGTACCGCGGGCCCGGGATCCATGGGACTCAGATCTCGAGCTCAAGCTTCGAACGA
ATTCGGCATTGATCTGAGCGGCCTGACCCTGCAGGAATTCAGCTCCCCGAAACGCCCTAAGCTGCTGCGT
GAATATTACGATTGGCTGGTTGATAACAGCTTTACCCCATATCTGGTGGTGGATGCCACATACCTGGGCG
TGAACGTGCCCGTGGAGTATGTGAAAGACGGTCAGATCGTGCTGAATCTGTCTGCAAGTGCGACCGGCAA
CCTGCAACTGACAAATGATTTTATCCAGTTCAACGCCCGCTTTAAGGGCGTGTCTCGTGAACTGTATATC
CCGATGGGTGCCGCTCTGGCCATTTACGCTCGCGAGAACGGCGATGGTGTGATGTTCGAACCAGAAGAAA
TCTATGACGAGCTGAATATTGGTCCACCGGGATCCATGGGACTCAGATCTCGAGCTCAAGCTTCGAACGA
ATTCGGCATTGATCTGAGCGGCCTGACCCTGCAGGAATTCAGCTCCCCGAAACGCCCTAAGCTGCTGCGT
GAATATTACGATTGGCTGGTTGATAACAGCTTTACCCCATATCTGGTGGTGGATGCCACATACCTGGGCG
TGAACGTGCCCGTGGAGTATGTGAAAGACGGTCAGATCGTGCTGAATCTGTCTGCAAGTGCGACCGGCAA
CCTGCAACTGACAAATGATTTTATCCAGTTCAACGCCCGCTTTAAGGGCGTGTCTCGTGAACTGTATATC
CCGATGGGTGCCGCTCTGGCCATTTACGCTCGCGAGAACGGCGATGGTGTGATGTTCGAACCAGAAGAAA
TCTATGACGAGCTGAATATTGGTCCACCGGTCGCCACCATGGTGAGCAAGGGCGAGGCAGTGATCAAGGA
GTTCATGCGGTTCAAGGTGCACATGGAGGGCTCCATGAACGGCCACGAGTTCGAGATCGAGGGCGAGGGC
GAGGGCCGCCCCTACGAGGGCACCCAGACCGCCAAGCTGAAGGTGACCAAGGGTGGCCCCCTGCCCTTCT
CCTGGGACATCCTGTCCCCTCAGTTCATGTACGGCTCCAGGGCCTTCACCAAGCACCCCGCCGACATCCC
CGACTACTATAAGCAGTCCTTCCCCGAGGGCTTCAAGTGGGAGCGCGTGATGAACTTCGAGGACGGCGGC
GCCGTGACCGTGACCCAGGACACCTCCCTGGAGGACGGCACCCTGATCTACAAGGTGAAGCTCCGCGGCA
CCAACTTCCCTCCTGACGGCCCCGTAATGCAGAAGAAGACAATGGGCTGGGAAGCGTCCACCGAGCGGTT
GTACCCCGAGGACGGCGTGCTGAAGGGCGACATTAAGATGGCCCTGCGCCTGAAGGACGGCGGCCGCTAC
CTGGCGGACTTCAAGACCACCTACAAGGCCAAGAAGCCCGTGCAGATGCCCGGCGCCTACAACGTCGACC
GCAAGTTGGACATCACCTCCCACAACGAGGACTACACCGTGGTGGAACAGTACGAACGCTCCGAGGGCCG
CCACTCCACCGGCGGCATGGACGAGCTGTACAAGGGACTCAGATCTCGAGCTCAAGCTTCGAACGAATTC
GGCATTGATCTGAGCGGCCTGACCCTGCAGGAATTCAGCTCCCCGAAACGCCCTAAGCTGCTGCGTGAAT
ATTACGATTGGCTGGTTGATAACAGCTTTACCCCATATCTGGTGGTGGATGCCACATACCTGGGCGTGAA
CGTGCCCGTGGAGTATGTGAAAGACGGTCAGATCGTGCTGAATCTGTCTGCAAGTGCGACCGGCAACCTG
CAACTGACAAATGATTTTATCCAGTTCAACGCCCGCTTTAAGGGCGTGTCTCGTGAACTGTATATCCCGA
TGGGTGCCGCTCTGGCCATTTACGCTCGCGAGAACGGCGATGGTGTGATGTTCGAACCAGAAGAAATCTA
TGACGAGCTGAATATTGGTTAAACATGTTTGCGGCCGCGACTCTAGATCATAATCAGCCATACCACATTT
GTAGAGGTTTTACTTGCTTTAAAAAACCTCCCACACCTCCCCCTGAACCTGAAACATAAAATGAATGCAA
TTGTTGTTGTTAACTTGTTTATTGCAGCTTATAATGGTTACAAATAAAGCAATAGCATCACAAATTTCAC
AAATAAAGCATTTTTTTCACTGCATTCTAGTTGTGGTTTGTCCAAACTCATCAATGTATCTTAAGGCGTA
AATTGTAAGCGTTAATATTTTGTTAAAATTCGCGTTAAATTTTTGTTAAATCAGCTCATTTTTTAACCAA
TAGGCCGAAATCGGCAAAATCCCTTATAAATCAAAAGAATAGACCGAGATAGGGT
[37 nt withheld, positions 2996-3032]
AAAGAACGTGGACTCCAACGTCAAAGG
[49 nt withheld, positions 3060-3108]
T
[91 nt withheld, positions 3110-3200]
G
[124 nt withheld, positions 3202-3325]
CAGGTGGCACTTTTCGGGGAAATGTGCGCGGAACCCCTATTTGTTTATTTTTCTAAATACATTCAAATAT
GTATCCGCTCATGAGACAATAACCCTGATAAATGCTTCAATAATATTGAAAAAGGAAGAGTCCTGAGGCG
GAAAGAACCAGCTGTGGAATGTGTGTCAGTTAGGGTGTGGAAAGTCCCCAGGCTCCCCAGCAGGCAGAAG
TATGCAAAGCATGCATCTCAATTAGTCAGCAACCAGGTGTGGAAAGTCCCCAGGCTCCCCAGCAGGCAGA
AGTATGCAAAGCATGCATCTCAATTAGTCAGCAACCATAGTCCCGCCCCTAACTCCGCCCATCCCGCCCC
TAACTCCGCCCAGTTCCGCCCATTCTCCGCCCCATGGCTGACTAATTTTTTTTATTTATGCAGAGGCCGA
GGCCGCCTCGGCCTCTGAGCTATTCCAGAAGTAGTGAGGAGGCTTTTTTGGAGGCCTAGGCTTTTGCAAA
GATCGATCAAGAGACAGGATGAGGATCGTTTCGCATGATTGAACAAGATGGATTGCACGCAGGTTCTCCG
GCCGCTTGGGTGGAGAGGCTATTCGGCTATGACTGGGCACAACAGACAATCGGCTGCTCTGATGCCGCCG
TGTTCCGGCTGTCAGCGCAGGGGCGCCCGGTTCTTTTTGTCAAGACCGACCTGTCCGGTGCCCTGAATGA
ACTGCAAGACGAGGCAGCGCGGCTATCGTGGCTGGCCACGACGGGCGTTCCTTGCGCAGCTGTGCTCGAC
GTTGTCACTGAAGCGGGAAGGGACTGGCTGCTATTGGGCGAAGTGCCGGGGCAGGATCTCCTGTCATCTC
ACCTTGCTCCTGCCGAGAAAGTATCCATCATGGCTGATGCAATGCGGCGGCTGCATACGCTTGATCCGGC
TACCTGCCCATTCGACCACCAAGCGAAACATCGCATCGAGCGAGCACGTACTCGGATGGAAGCCGGTCTT
GTCGATCAGGATGATCTGGACGAAGAGCATCAGGGGCTCGCGCCAGCCGAACTGTTCGCCAGGCTCAAGG
CGAGCATGCCCGACGGCGAGGATCTCGTCGTGACCCATGGCGATGCCTGCTTGCCGAATATCATGGTGGA
AAATGGCCGCTTTTCTGGATTCATCGACTGTGGCCGGCTGGGTGTGGCGGACCGCTATCAGGACATAGCG
TTGGCTACCCGTGATATTGCTGAAGAGCTTGGCGGCGAATGGGCTGACCGCTTCCTCGTGCTTTACGGTA
TCGCCGCTCCCGATTCGCAGCGCATCGCCTTCTATCGCCTTCTTGACGAGTTCTTCTGAGCGGGACTCTG
GGGTTCGAAATGACCGACCAAGCGACGCCCAACCTGCCATCACGAGATTTCGATTCCACCGCCGCCTTCT
ATGAAAGGTTGGGCTTCGGAATCGTTTTCCGGGACGCCGGCTGGATGATCCTCCAGCGCGGGGATCTCAT
GCTGGAGTTCTTCGCCCACCCTAGGGGGAGGCTAACTGAAACACGGAAGGAGACAATACCGGAAGGAACC
CGCGCTATGACGGCAATAAAAAGACAGAATAAAACGCACGGTGTTGGGTCGTTTGTTCATAAACGCGGGG
TTCGGTCCCAGGGCTGGCACTCTGTCGATACCCCACCGAGACCCCATTGGGGCCAATACGCCCGCGTTTC
TTCCTTTTCCCCACCCCACCCCCCAAGTTCGGGTGAAGGCCCAGGGCTCGCAGCCAACGTCGGGGCGGCA
GGCCCTGCCATAGCCTCAGGTTACTCATATATACTTTAGATTGATTTAAAACTTCATTTTTAATTTAAAA
GGATCTAGGTGAAGATCCTTTTTGATAATCTCATGACCAAAATCCCTTAACGTGAGTTTTCGTTCCACTG
AGCGTCAGACCCCGTAGAAAAGATCAAAGGATCTTCTTGAGATCCTTTTTTTCTGCGCGTAATCTGCTGC
TTGCAAACAAAAAAACCACCGCTACCAGCGGTGGTTTGTTTGCCGGATCAAGAGCTACCAACTCTTTTTC
CGAAGGTAACTGGCTTCAGCAGAGCGCAGATACCAAATACTGTCCTTCTAGTGTAGCCGTAGTTAGGCCA
CCACTTCAAGAACTCTGTAGCACCGCCTACATACCTCGCTCTGCTAATCCTGTTACCAGTGGCTGCTGCC
AGTGGCGATAAGTCGTGTCTTACCGGGTTGGACTCAAGACGATAGTTACCGGATAAGGCGCAGCGGTCGG
GCTGAACGGGGGGTTCGTGCACACAGCCCAGCTTGGAGCGAACGACCTACACCGAACTGAGATACCTACA
GCGTGAGCTATGAGAAAGCGCCACGCTTCCCGAAGGGAGAAAGGCGGACAGGTATCCGGTAAGCGGCAGG
GTCGGAACAGGAGAGCGCACGAGGGAGCTTCCAGGGGGAAACGCCTGGTATCTTTATAGTCCTGTCGGGT
TTCGCCACCTCTGACTTGAGCGTCGATTTTTGTGATGCTCGTCAGGGGGGCGGAGCCTATGGAAAAACGC
CAGCAACGCGGCCTTTTTACGGTTCCTGGCCTTTTGCTGGCCTTTTGCTCACATGTTCTTTCCTGCGTTA
TCCCCTGATTCTGTGGATAACCGTATTACCGCCATGCAT
