Features (pLannotate 1.2.2; 20 found; start..end, strand, type, name):
      4..32      +  misc_feature   MCS (fragment): multiple cloning site
     76..411     +  CDS            sspB (fragment): SSPB_HAEIN - Experimental evidence at protein level: Swiss-Prot protein existence level 1. Also stimulates degradation of the N-terminus of RseA (residues 1-108, alone or in complex with sigma-E) by ClpX-ClpP in a non-ssrA-mediated fashion. From Haemophilus influenzae (strain ATCC 51907 / DSM 11121 / KW20 / Rd).
    424..1119    +  CDS            mScarlet: mScarlet is a basic (constitutively fluorescent) red fluorescent protein published in 2016, derived from synthetic construct. It has moderate acid sensitivity.
   1120..1148    +  misc_feature   MCS (fragment): multiple cloning site
   1192..1521    +  CDS            sspB (fragment): SSPB_HAEIN - Experimental evidence at protein level: Swiss-Prot protein existence level 1. Also stimulates degradation of the N-terminus of RseA (residues 1-108, alone or in complex with sigma-E) by ClpX-ClpP in a non-ssrA-mediated fashion. From Haemophilus influenzae (strain ATCC 51907 / DSM 11121 / KW20 / Rd).
   1551..1634    +  CDS            large T antigen (fragment): large T antigen from SV40 (simian virus 40)
   1657..1778    +  polyA_signal   SV40 poly(A) signal: SV40 polyadenylation signal
   1812..2240    -  rep_origin     f1 ori (sequence partly withheld): f1 bacteriophage origin of replication; arrow indicates direction of (+) strand synthesis
   2267..2371    +  promoter       AmpR promoter: bla
   2373..2730    +  promoter       SV40 promoter: SV40 enhancer and early promoter
   2765..3559    +  CDS            NeoR/KanR: aminoglycoside phosphotransferase from Tn5; aph(3')-II (or nptII); confers resistance to neomycin, kanamycin, and G418 (Geneticin®)
   3580..3732    +  CDS            ble (fragment): BLE_KLEPN - Experimental evidence at protein level: Swiss-Prot protein existence level 1. Binding protein with a strong affinity to the bleomycin family of antibiotics. Binds to CL990; an antimitotic-antibiotic compound. From Klebsiella pneumoniae.
   3791..3838    +  polyA_signal   HSV TK poly(A) signal: herpes simplex virus thymidine kinase polyadenylation signal (Cole and Stacy, 1985)
   3929..3945    -  polyA_signal   bGH poly(A) signal (fragment): bovine growth hormone polyadenylation signal
   4167..4755    +  rep_origin     ori: high-copy-number ColE1/pMB1/pBR322/pUC origin of replication
   4930..5233    +  enhancer       CMV enhancer: human cytomegalovirus immediate early enhancer
   5234..5437    +  promoter       CMV promoter: human cytomegalovirus (CMV) immediate early promoter
   5478..5534    +  misc_feature   MCS: multiple cloning site
   5538..5566    +  misc_feature   MCS (fragment): multiple cloning site
   5610..5945    +  CDS            sspB (fragment): SSPB_HAEIN - Experimental evidence at protein level: Swiss-Prot protein existence level 1. Also stimulates degradation of the N-terminus of RseA (residues 1-108, alone or in complex with sigma-E) by ClpX-ClpP in a non-ssrA-mediated fashion. From Haemophilus influenzae (strain ATCC 51907 / DSM 11121 / KW20 / Rd).
>Addgene plasmid #114423 | 2xsspB-mSc-sspB | addgene full sequence | sequence record 224590 | Addgene NGS Result
ATGGGACTCAGATCTCGAGCTCAAGCTTCGAACGAATTCGGCATTGATCTGAGCGGCCTGACCCTGCAGG
AATTCAGCTCCCCGAAACGCCCTAAGCTGCTGCGTGAATATTACGATTGGCTGGTTGATAACAGCTTTAC
CCCATATCTGGTGGTGGATGCCACATACCTGGGCGTGAACGTGCCCGTGGAGTATGTGAAAGACGGTCAG
ATCGTGCTGAATCTGTCTGCAAGTGCGACCGGCAACCTGCAACTGACAAATGATTTTATCCAGTTCAACG
CCCGCTTTAAGGGCGTGTCTCGTGAACTGTATATCCCGATGGGTGCCGCTCTGGCCATTTACGCTCGCGA
GAACGGCGATGGTGTGATGTTCGAACCAGAAGAAATCTATGACGAGCTGAATATTGGTCCACCGGTCGCC
ACCATGGTGAGCAAGGGCGAGGCAGTGATCAAGGAGTTCATGCGGTTCAAGGTGCACATGGAGGGCTCCA
TGAACGGCCACGAGTTCGAGATCGAGGGCGAGGGCGAGGGCCGCCCCTACGAGGGCACCCAGACCGCCAA
GCTGAAGGTGACCAAGGGTGGCCCCCTGCCCTTCTCCTGGGACATCCTGTCCCCTCAGTTCATGTACGGC
TCCAGGGCCTTCACCAAGCACCCCGCCGACATCCCCGACTACTATAAGCAGTCCTTCCCCGAGGGCTTCA
AGTGGGAGCGCGTGATGAACTTCGAGGACGGCGGCGCCGTGACCGTGACCCAGGACACCTCCCTGGAGGA
CGGCACCCTGATCTACAAGGTGAAGCTCCGCGGCACCAACTTCCCTCCTGACGGCCCCGTAATGCAGAAG
AAGACAATGGGCTGGGAAGCGTCCACCGAGCGGTTGTACCCCGAGGACGGCGTGCTGAAGGGCGACATTA
AGATGGCCCTGCGCCTGAAGGACGGCGGCCGCTACCTGGCGGACTTCAAGACCACCTACAAGGCCAAGAA
GCCCGTGCAGATGCCCGGCGCCTACAACGTCGACCGCAAGTTGGACATCACCTCCCACAACGAGGACTAC
ACCGTGGTGGAACAGTACGAACGCTCCGAGGGCCGCCACTCCACCGGCGGCATGGACGAGCTGTACAAGG
GACTCAGATCTCGAGCTCAAGCTTCGAACGAATTCGGCATTGATCTGAGCGGCCTGACCCTGCAGGAATT
CAGCTCCCCGAAACGCCCTAAGCTGCTGCGTGAATATTACGATTGGCTGGTTGATAACAGCTTTACCCCA
TATCTGGTGGTGGATGCCACATACCTGGGCGTGAACGTGCCCGTGGAGTATGTGAAAGACGGTCAGATCG
TGCTGAATCTGTCTGCAAGTGCGACCGGCAACCTGCAACTGACAAATGATTTTATCCAGTTCAACGCCCG
CTTTAAGGGCGTGTCTCGTGAACTGTATATCCCGATGGGTGCCGCTCTGGCCATTTACGCTCGCGAGAAC
GGCGATGGTGTGATGTTCGAACCAGAAGAAATCTATGACGAGCTGAATATTGGTTAAACATGTTTGCGGC
CGCGACTCTAGATCATAATCAGCCATACCACATTTGTAGAGGTTTTACTTGCTTTAAAAAACCTCCCACA
CCTCCCCCTGAACCTGAAACATAAAATGAATGCAATTGTTGTTGTTAACTTGTTTATTGCAGCTTATAAT
GGTTACAAATAAAGCAATAGCATCACAAATTTCACAAATAAAGCATTTTTTTCACTGCATTCTAGTTGTG
GTTTGTCCAAACTCATCAATGTATCTTAAGGCGTAAATTGTAAGCGTTAATATTTTGTTAAAATTCGCGT
TAAATTTTTGTTAAATCAGCTCATTTTTTAACCAATAGGCCGAAATCGGCAAAATCCCTTATAAATCAAA
AGAATAGACCGAGATAGGGT
[37 nt withheld, positions 1911-1947]
AAAGAACGTGGACTCCAACGTCAAAGG
[49 nt withheld, positions 1975-2023]
T
[91 nt withheld, positions 2025-2115]
G
[124 nt withheld, positions 2117-2240]
CAGGTGGCACTTTTCGGGGAAATGTGCGCGGAACCCCTATTTGTTTATTTTTCTAAATACATTCAAATAT
GTATCCGCTCATGAGACAATAACCCTGATAAATGCTTCAATAATATTGAAAAAGGAAGAGTCCTGAGGCG
GAAAGAACCAGCTGTGGAATGTGTGTCAGTTAGGGTGTGGAAAGTCCCCAGGCTCCCCAGCAGGCAGAAG
TATGCAAAGCATGCATCTCAATTAGTCAGCAACCAGGTGTGGAAAGTCCCCAGGCTCCCCAGCAGGCAGA
AGTATGCAAAGCATGCATCTCAATTAGTCAGCAACCATAGTCCCGCCCCTAACTCCGCCCATCCCGCCCC
TAACTCCGCCCAGTTCCGCCCATTCTCCGCCCCATGGCTGACTAATTTTTTTTATTTATGCAGAGGCCGA
GGCCGCCTCGGCCTCTGAGCTATTCCAGAAGTAGTGAGGAGGCTTTTTTGGAGGCCTAGGCTTTTGCAAA
GATCGATCAAGAGACAGGATGAGGATCGTTTCGCATGATTGAACAAGATGGATTGCACGCAGGTTCTCCG
GCCGCTTGGGTGGAGAGGCTATTCGGCTATGACTGGGCACAACAGACAATCGGCTGCTCTGATGCCGCCG
TGTTCCGGCTGTCAGCGCAGGGGCGCCCGGTTCTTTTTGTCAAGACCGACCTGTCCGGTGCCCTGAATGA
ACTGCAAGACGAGGCAGCGCGGCTATCGTGGCTGGCCACGACGGGCGTTCCTTGCGCAGCTGTGCTCGAC
GTTGTCACTGAAGCGGGAAGGGACTGGCTGCTATTGGGCGAAGTGCCGGGGCAGGATCTCCTGTCATCTC
ACCTTGCTCCTGCCGAGAAAGTATCCATCATGGCTGATGCAATGCGGCGGCTGCATACGCTTGATCCGGC
TACCTGCCCATTCGACCACCAAGCGAAACATCGCATCGAGCGAGCACGTACTCGGATGGAAGCCGGTCTT
GTCGATCAGGATGATCTGGACGAAGAGCATCAGGGGCTCGCGCCAGCCGAACTGTTCGCCAGGCTCAAGG
CGAGCATGCCCGACGGCGAGGATCTCGTCGTGACCCATGGCGATGCCTGCTTGCCGAATATCATGGTGGA
AAATGGCCGCTTTTCTGGATTCATCGACTGTGGCCGGCTGGGTGTGGCGGACCGCTATCAGGACATAGCG
TTGGCTACCCGTGATATTGCTGAAGAGCTTGGCGGCGAATGGGCTGACCGCTTCCTCGTGCTTTACGGTA
TCGCCGCTCCCGATTCGCAGCGCATCGCCTTCTATCGCCTTCTTGACGAGTTCTTCTGAGCGGGACTCTG
GGGTTCGAAATGACCGACCAAGCGACGCCCAACCTGCCATCACGAGATTTCGATTCCACCGCCGCCTTCT
ATGAAAGGTTGGGCTTCGGAATCGTTTTCCGGGACGCCGGCTGGATGATCCTCCAGCGCGGGGATCTCAT
GCTGGAGTTCTTCGCCCACCCTAGGGGGAGGCTAACTGAAACACGGAAGGAGACAATACCGGAAGGAACC
CGCGCTATGACGGCAATAAAAAGACAGAATAAAACGCACGGTGTTGGGTCGTTTGTTCATAAACGCGGGG
TTCGGTCCCAGGGCTGGCACTCTGTCGATACCCCACCGAGACCCCATTGGGGCCAATACGCCCGCGTTTC
TTCCTTTTCCCCACCCCACCCCCCAAGTTCGGGTGAAGGCCCAGGGCTCGCAGCCAACGTCGGGGCGGCA
GGCCCTGCCATAGCCTCAGGTTACTCATATATACTTTAGATTGATTTAAAACTTCATTTTTAATTTAAAA
GGATCTAGGTGAAGATCCTTTTTGATAATCTCATGACCAAAATCCCTTAACGTGAGTTTTCGTTCCACTG
AGCGTCAGACCCCGTAGAAAAGATCAAAGGATCTTCTTGAGATCCTTTTTTTCTGCGCGTAATCTGCTGC
TTGCAAACAAAAAAACCACCGCTACCAGCGGTGGTTTGTTTGCCGGATCAAGAGCTACCAACTCTTTTTC
CGAAGGTAACTGGCTTCAGCAGAGCGCAGATACCAAATACTGTTCTTCTAGTGTAGCCGTAGTTAGGCCA
CCACTTCAAGAACTCTGTAGCACCGCCTACATACCTCGCTCTGCTAATCCTGTTACCAGTGGCTGCTGCC
AGTGGCGATAAGTCGTGTCTTACCGGGTTGGACTCAAGACGATAGTTACCGGATAAGGCGCAGCGGTCGG
GCTGAACGGGGGGTTCGTGCACACAGCCCAGCTTGGAGCGAACGACCTACACCGAACTGAGATACCTACA
GCGTGAGCTATGAGAAAGCGCCACGCTTCCCGAAGGGAGAAAGGCGGACAGGTATCCGGTAAGCGGCAGG
GTCGGAACAGGAGAGCGCACGAGGGAGCTTCCAGGGGGAAACGCCTGGTATCTTTATAGTCCTGTCGGGT
TTCGCCACCTCTGACTTGAGCGTCGATTTTTGTGATGCTCGTCAGGGGGGCGGAGCCTATGGAAAAACGC
CAGCAACGCGGCCTTTTTACGGTTCCTGGCCTTTTGCTGGCCTTTTGCTCACATGTTCTTTCCTGCGTTA
TCCCCTGATTCTGTGGATAACCGTATTACCGCCATGCATTAGTTATTAATAGTAATCAATTACGGGGTCA
TTAGTTCATAGCCCATATATGGAGTTCCGCGTTACATAACTTACGGTAAATGGCCCGCCTGGCTGACCGC
CCAACGACCCCCGCCCATTGACGTCAATAATGACGTATGTTCCCATAGTAACGCCAATAGGGACTTTCCA
TTGACGTCAATGGGTGGAGTATTTACGGTAAACTGCCCACTTGGCAGTACATCAAGTGTATCATATGCCA
AGTACGCCCCCTATTGACGTCAATGACGGTAAATGGCCCGCCTGGCATTATGCCCAGTACATGACCTTAT
GGGACTTTCCTACTTGGCAGTACATCTACGTATTAGTCATCGCTATTACCATGGTGATGCGGTTTTGGCA
GTACATCAATGGGCGTGGATAGCGGTTTGACTCACGGGGATTTCCAAGTCTCCACCCCATTGACGTCAAT
GGGAGTTTGTTTTGGCACCAAAATCAACGGGACTTTCCAAAATGTCGTAACAACTCCGCCCCATTGACGC
AAATGGGCGGTAGGCGTGTACGGTGGGAGGTCTATATAAGCAGAGCTGGTTTAGTGAACCGTCAGATCCG
CTAGCGCTACCGGACTCAGATCTCGAGCTCAAGCTTCGAATTCTGCAGTCGACGGTACCGCGGGCCCGGG
ATCCATGGGACTCAGATCTCGAGCTCAAGCTTCGAACGAATTCGGCATTGATCTGAGCGGCCTGACCCTG
CAGGAATTCAGCTCCCCGAAACGCCCTAAGCTGCTGCGTGAATATTACGATTGGCTGGTTGATAACAGCT
TTACCCCATATCTGGTGGTGGATGCCACATACCTGGGCGTGAACGTGCCCGTGGAGTATGTGAAAGACGG
TCAGATCGTGCTGAATCTGTCTGCAAGTGCGACCGGCAACCTGCAACTGACAAATGATTTTATCCAGTTC
AACGCCCGCTTTAAGGGCGTGTCTCGTGAACTGTATATCCCGATGGGTGCCGCTCTGGCCATTTACGCTC
GCGAGAACGGCGATGGTGTGATGTTCGAACCAGAAGAAATCTATGACGAGCTGAATATTGGTCCACCGGG
ATCC
